>Addgene plasmid #212196 | pLX_TRC311/NLS-Cas13d-P2A-Blast | addgene full sequence | sequence record 420116 | Addgene NGS Result
GGTCGGAACAGGAGAGCGCACGAGGGAGCTTCCAGGGGGAAACGCCTGGTATCTTTATAGTCCTGTCGGG
TTTCGCCACCTCTGACTTGAGCGTCGATTTTTGTGATGCTCGTCAGGGGGGCGGAGCCTATGGAAAAACG
CCAGCAACGCGGCCTTTTTACGGTTCCTGGCCTTTTGCTGGCCTTTTGCTCACATGTTCTTTCCTGCGTT
ATCCCCTGATTCTGTGGATAACCGTATTACCGCCTTTGAGTGAGCTGATACCGCTCGCCGCAGCCGAACG
ACCGAGCGCAGCGAGTCAGTGAGCGAGGAAGCGGAAGAGCGCCCAATACGCAAACCGCCTCTCCCCGCGC
GTTGGCCGATTCATTAATGCAGCTGGCACGACAGGTTTCCCGACTGGAAAGCGGGCAGTGAGCGCAACGC
AATTAATGTGAGTTAGCTCACTCATTAGGCACCCCAGGCTTTACACTTTATGCTTCCGGCTCGTATGTTG
TGTGGAATTGTGAGCGGATAACAATTTCACACAGGAAACAGCTATGACCATGATTACGCCAAGCGCGCAA
TTAACCCTCACTAAAGGGAACAAAAGCTGGAGCTGCAAGCTTAATGTAGTCTTATGCAATACTCTTGTAG
TCTTGCAACATGGTAACGATGAGTTAGCAACATGCCTTACAAGGAGAGAAAAAGCACCGTGCATGCCGAT
TGGTGGAAGTAAGGTGGTACGATCGTGCCTTATTAGGAAGGCAACAGACGGGTCTGACATGGATTGGACG
AACCACTGAATTGCCGCATTGCAGAGATATTGTATTTAAGTGCCTAGCTCGATACATAAACGGGTCTCTC
TGGTTAGACCAGATCTGAGCCTGGGAGCTCTCTGGCTAACTAGGGAACCCACTGCTTAAGCCTCAATAAA
GCTTGCCTTGAGTGCTTCAAGTAGTGTGTGCCCGTCTGTTGTGTGACTCTGGTAACTAGAGATCCCTCAG
ACCCTTTTAGTCAGTGTGGAAAATCTCTAGCAGTGGCGCCCGAACAGGGACTTGAAAGCGAAAGGGAAAC
CAGAGGAGCTCTCTCGACGCAGGACTCGGCTTGCTGAAGCGCGCACGGCAAGAGGCGAGGGGCGGCGACT
GGTGAGTACGCCAAAAATTTTGACTAGCGGAGGCTAGAAGGAGAGAGATGGGTGCGAGAGCGTCAGTATT
AAGCGGGGGAGAATTAGATCGCGATGGGAAAAAATTCGGTTAAGGCCAGGGGGAAAGAAAAAATATAAAT
TAAAACATATAGTATGGGCAAGCAGGGAGCTAGAACGATTCGCAGTTAATCCTGGCCTGTTAGAAACATC
AGAAGGCTGTAGACAAATACTGGGACAGCTACAACCATCCCTTCAGACAGGATCAGAAGAACTTAGATCA
TTATATAATACAGTAGCAACCCTCTATTGTGTGCATCAAAGGATAGAGATAAAAGACACCAAGGAAGCTT
TAGACAAGATAGAGGAAGAGCAAAACAAAAGTAAGACCACCGCACAGCAAGCGGCCGCTGATCTTCAGAC
CTGGAGGAGGAGATATGAGGGACAATTGGAGAAGTGAATTATATAAATATAAAGTAGTAAAAATTGAACC
ATTAGGAGTAGCACCCACCAAGGCAAAGAGAAGAGTGGTGCAGAGAGAAAAAAGAGCAGTGGGAATAGGA
GCTTTGTTCCTTGGGTTCTTGGGAGCAGCAGGAAGCACTATGGGCGCAGCGTCAATGACGCTGACGGTAC
AGGCCAGACAATTATTGTCTGGTATAGTGCAGCAGCAGAACAATTTGCTGAGGGCTATTGAGGCGCAACA
GCATCTGTTGCAACTCACAGTCTGGGGCATCAAGCAGCTCCAGGCAAGAATCCTGGCTGTGGAAAGATAC
CTAAAGGATCAACAGCTCCTGGGGATTTGGGGTTGCTCTGGAAAACTCATTTGCACCACTGCTGTGCCTT
GGAATGCTAGTTGGAGTAATAAATCTCTGGAACAGATTTGGAATCACACGACCTGGATGGAGTGGGACAG
AGAAATTAACAATTACACAAGCTTAATACACTCCTTAATTGAAGAATCGCAAAACCAGCAAGAAAAGAAT
GAACAAGAATTATTGGAATTAGATAAATGGGCAAGTTTGTGGAATTGGTTTAACATAACAAATTGGCTGT
GGTATATAAAATTATTCATAATGATAGTAGGAGGCTTGGTAGGTTTAAGAATAGTTTTTGCTGTACTTTC
TATAGTGAATAGAGTTAGGCAGGGATATTCACCATTATCGTTTCAGACCCACCTCCCAACCCCGAGGGGA
CCCATGCATTGCATCTCAATTAGTCAGCAACCAGGTGTGGAAAGTCCCCAGGCTCCCCAGCAGGCAGAAG
TATGCAAAGCATGCGTCTCAATTAGTCAGCAACCATAGTCCCGCCCCTAACTCCGCCCATCCCGCCCCTA
ACTCCGCCCAGTTCCGCCCATTCTCCGCCCCATGGCTGACTAATTTTTTTTATTTATGCAGAGGCCGAGG
CCGCCTCGGCCTCTGAGCTATTCCAGAAGTAGTGAGGAGGCTTTTTTGGAGGCCTAGGCTTTTGCAAAAA
GCTTTCTAGAGGTACCATGGTGAGCAAGGGCGAGGAGCTGTTCACCGGGGTGGTGCCCATCCTGGTCGAG
CTGGACGGCGACGTAAACGGCCACAAGTTCAGCGTGTCCGGCGAGGGCGAGGGCGATGCCACCTACGGCA
AGCTGACCCTGAAGTTCATCTGCACCACCGGCAAGCTGCCCGTGCCCTGGCCCACCCTCGTGACCACCCT
GACCTACGGCGTGCAGTGCTTCAGCCGCTACCCCGACCACATGAAGCAGCACGACTTCTTCAAGTCCGCC
ATGCCCGAAGGCTACGTCCAGGAGCGCACCATCTTCTTCAAGGACGACGGCAACTACAAGACCCGCGCCG
AGGTGAAGTTCGAGGGCGACACCCTGGTGAACCGCATCGAGCTGAAGGGCATCGACTTCAAGGAGGACGG
CAACATCCTGGGGCACAAGCTGGAGTACAACTACAACAGCCACAACGTCTATATCATGGCCGACAAGCAG
AAGAACGGCATCAAGGTGAACTTCAAGATCCGCCACAACATCGAGGACGGCAGCGTGCAGCTCGCCGACC
ACTACCAGCAGAACACCCCCATCGGCGACGGCCCCGTGCTGCTGCCCGACAACCACTACCTGAGCACCCA
GTCCGCCCTGAGCAAAGACCCCAACGAGAAGCGCGATCACATGGTCCTGCTGGAGTTCGTGACCGCCGCC
GGGATCACTCTCGGCATGGACGAGCTGTACAAGTAGAATTCTAGATCTTGAGACAAATGGCAGTATTCAT
CCACAATTTTAAAAGAAAAGGGGGGATTGGGGGGTACAGTGCAGGGGAAAGAATAGTAGACATAATAGCA
ACAGACATACAAACTAAAGAATTACAAAAACAAATTACAAAAATTCAAAATTTTCGGGTTTATTACAGGG
ACAGCAGAGATCCACTTTGGCGCCGGCTCGAGGCCTGCAGGTGCAAAGATGGATAAAGTTTTAAACAGAG
AGGAATCTTTGCAGCTAATGGACCTTCTAGGTCTTGAAAGGAGTGGGAATTGGCTCCGGTGCCCGTCAGT
GGGCAGAGCGCACATCGCCCACAGTCCCCGAGAAGTTGGGGGGAGGGGTCGGCAATTGAACCGGTGCCTA
GAGAAGGTGGCGCGGGGTAAACTGGGAAAGTGATGTCGTGTACTGGCTCCGCCTTTTTCCCGAGGGTGGG
GGAGAACCGTATATAAGTGCAGTAGTCGCCGTGAACGTTCTTTTTCGCAACGGGTTTGCCGCCAGAACAC
AGGTAAGTGCCGTGTGTGGTTCCCGCGGGCCTGGCCTCTTTACGGGTTATGGCCCTTGCGTGCCTTGAAT
TACTTCCACCTGGCTGCAGTACGTGATTCTTGATCCCGAGCTTCGGGTTGGAAGTGGGTGGGAGAGTTCG
AGGCCTTGCGCTTAAGGAGCCCCTTCGCCTCGTGCTTGAGTTGAGGCCTGGCCTGGGCGCTGGGGCCGCC
GCGTGCGAATCTGGTGGCACCTTCGCGCCTGTCTCGCTGCTTTCGATAAGTCTCTAGCCATTTAAAATTT
TTGATGACCTGCTGCGACGCTTTTTTTCTGGCAAGATAGTCTTGTAAATGCGGGCCAAGATCTGCACACT
GGTATTTCGGTTTTTGGGGCCGCGGGCGGCGACGGGGCCCGTGCGTCCCAGCGCACATGTTCGGCGAGGC
GGGGCCTGCGAGCGCGGCCACCGAGAATCGGACGGGGGTAGTCTCAAGCTGGCCGGCCTGCTCTGGTGCC
TGGCCTCGCGCCGCCGTGTATCGCCCCGCCCTGGGCGGCAAGGCTGGCCCGGTCGGCACCAGTTGCGTGA
GCGGAAAGATGGCCGCTTCCCGGCCCTGCTGCAGGGAGCTCAAAATGGAGGACGCGGCGCTCGGGAGAGC
GGGCGGGTGAGTCACCCACACAAAGGAAAAGGGCCTTTCCGTCCTCAGCCGTCGCTTCATGTGACTCCAC
GGAGTACCGGGCGCCGTCCAGGCACCTCGATTAGTTCTCGAGCTTTTGGAGTACGTCGTCTTTAGGTTGG
GGGGAGGGGTTTTATGCGATGGAGTTTCCCCACACTGAGTGGGTGGAGACTGAAGTTAGGCCAGCTTGGC
ACTTGATGTAATTCTCCTTGGAATTTGCCCTTTTTGAGTTTGGATCTTGGTTCATTCTCAAGCCTCAGAC
AGTGGTTCAAAGTTTTTTTCTTCCATTTCAGGTGTCGTGAGGCTAGCCACCATGAGCCCCAAGAAGAAGA
GAAAGGTGGAGGCCAGCATCGAAAAAAAAAAGTCCTTCGCCAAGGGCATGGGCGTGAAGTCCACACTCGT
GTCCGGCTCCAAAGTGTACATGACAACCTTCGCCGAAGGCAGCGACGCCAGGCTGGAAAAGATCGTGGAG
GGCGACAGCATCAGGAGCGTGAATGAGGGCGAGGCCTTCAGCGCTGAAATGGCCGATAAAAACGCCGGCT
ATAAGATCGGCAACGCCAAATTCAGCCATCCTAAGGGCTACGCCGTGGTGGCTAACAACCCTCTGTATAC
AGGACCCGTCCAGCAGGATATGCTCGGCCTGAAGGAAACTCTGGAAAAGAGGTACTTCGGCGAGAGCGCT
GATGGCAATGACAATATTTGTATCCAGGTGATCCATAACATCCTGGACATTGAAAAAATCCTCGCCGAAT
ACATTACCAACGCCGCCTACGCCGTCAACAATATCTCCGGCCTGGATAAGGACATTATTGGATTCGGCAA
GTTCTCCACAGTGTATACCTACGACGAATTCAAAGACCCCGAGCACCATAGGGCCGCTTTCAACAATAAC
GATAAGCTCATCAACGCCATCAAGGCCCAGTATGACGAGTTCGACAACTTCCTCGATAACCCCAGACTCG
GCTATTTCGGCCAGGCCTTTTTCAGCAAGGAGGGCAGAAATTACATCATCAATTACGGCAACGAATGCTA
TGACATTCTGGCCCTCCTGAGCGGACTGAGGCACTGGGTGGTCCATAACAACGAAGAAGAGTCCAGGATC
TCCAGGACCTGGCTCTACAACCTCGATAAGAACCTCGACAACGAATACATCTCCACCCTCAACTACCTCT
ACGACAGGATCACCAATGAGCTGACCAACTCCTTCTCCAAGAACTCCGCCGCCAACGTGAACTATATTGC
CGAAACTCTGGGAATCAACCCTGCCGAATTCGCCGAACAATATTTCAGATTCAGCATTATGAAAGAGCAG
AAAAACCTCGGATTCAATATCACCAAGCTCAGGGAAGTGATGCTGGACAGGAAGGATATGTCCGAGATCA
GGAAAAATCATAAGGTGTTCGACTCCATCAGGACCAAGGTCTACACCATGATGGACTTTGTGATTTATAG
GTATTACATCGAAGAGGATGCCAAGGTGGCTGCCGCCAATAAGTCCCTCCCCGATAATGAGAAGTCCCTG
AGCGAGAAGGATATCTTTGTGATTAACCTGAGGGGCTCCTTCAACGACGACCAGAAGGATGCCCTCTACT
ACGATGAAGCTAATAGAATTTGGAGAAAGCTCGAAAATATCATGCACAACATCAAGGAATTTAGGGGAAA
CAAGACAAGAGAGTATAAGAAGAAGGACGCCCCTAGACTGCCCAGAATCCTGCCCGCTGGCCGTGATGTT
TCCGCCTTCAGCAAACTCATGTATGCCCTGACCATGTTCCTGGATGGCAAGGAGATCAACGACCTCCTGA
CCACCCTGATTAATAAATTCGATAACATCCAGAGCTTCCTGAAGGTGATGCCTCTCATCGGAGTCAACGC
TAAGTTCGTGGAGGAATACGCCTTTTTCAAAGACTCCGCCAAGATCGCCGATGAGCTGAGGCTGATCAAG
TCCTTCGCTAGAATGGGAGAACCTATTGCCGATGCCAGGAGGGCCATGTATATCGACGCCATCCGTATTT
TAGGAACCAACCTGTCCTATGATGAGCTCAAGGCCCTCGCCGACACCTTTTCCCTGGACGAGAACGGAAA
CAAGCTCAAGAATGGCAAGCACGGCATGAGAAATTTCATTATTAATAACGTGATCAGCAATAAAAGGTTC
CACTACCTGATCAGATACGGTGATCCTGCCCACCTCCATGAGATCGCCAAAAACGAGGCCGTGGTGAAGT
TCGTGCTCGGCAGGATCGCTGACATCCAGAAAAAACAGGGCCAGAACGGCAAGAACCAGATCGACAGGTA
CTACGAAACTTGTATCGGAAAGGATAAGGGCAAGAGCGTGAGCGAAAAGGTGGACGCTCTCACAAAGATC
ATCACCGGAATGAACTACGACCAATTCGACAAGAAAAGGAGCGTCATTGAGGACACCGGCAGGGAAAACG
CCGAGAGGGAGAAGTTTAAAAAGATCATCAGCCTGTACCTCACCGTGATCTACCACATCCTCAAGAATAT
TGTCAATATCAACGCCAGGTACGTCATCGGATTCCATTGCGTCGAGCGTGATGCTCAACTGTACAAGGAG
AAAGGCTACGACATCAATCTCAAGAAACTGGAAGAGAAGGGATTCAGCTCCGTCACCAAGCTCTGCGCTG
GCATTGATGAAACTGCCCCCGATAAGAGAAAGGACGTGGAAAAGGAGATGGCTGAAAGAGCCAAGGAGAG
CATTGACAGCCTCGAGAGCGCCAACCCCAAGCTGTATGCCAATTACATCAAATACAGCGACGAGAAGAAA
GCCGAGGAGTTCACCAGGCAGATTAACAGGGAGAAGGCCAAAACCGCCCTGAACGCCTACCTGAGGAACA
CCAAGTGGAATGTGATCATCAGGGAGGACCTCCTGAGAATTGACAACAAGACATGTACCCTGTTCAGAAA
CAAGGCCGTCCACCTGGAAGTGGCCAGGTATGTCCACGCCCATATCAACGACATTGCCGAGGTCAATTCC
TACTTCCAACTGTACCATTACATCATGCAGAGAATTATCATGAATGAGAGGTACGAGAAAAGCAGCGGAA
AGGTGTCCGAGTACTTCGACGCTGTGAATGACGAGAAGAAGTACAACGATAGGCTCCTGAAACTGCTGTG
TGTGCCTTTCGGCTACTGTATCCCCAGGTTTAAGAACCTGAGCATCGAGGCCCTGTTCGATAGGAACGAG
GCCGCCAAGTTCGACAAGGAGAAAAAGAAGGTGTCCGGCAATTCCGGATCCGGACCTAAGAAAAAGAGGA
AGGTGGCGGCCGCTTACCCATATGATGTCCCCGACTATGCCGGATCCGGCGCAACAAACTTCTCTCTGCT
GAAACAAGCCGGAGATGTCGAAGAGAATCCTGGACCGATGGCCAAGCCTTTGTCTCAAGAAGAATCCACC
CTCATTGAAAGAGCAACGGCTACAATCAACAGCATCCCCATCTCTGAAGACTACAGCGTCGCCAGCGCAG
CTCTCTCTAGCGACGGCCGCATCTTCACTGGTGTCAATGTATATCATTTTACTGGGGGACCTTGTGCAGA
ACTCGTGGTGCTGGGCACTGCTGCTGCTGCGGCAGCTGGCAACCTGACTTGTATCGTCGCGATCGGAAAT
GAGAACAGGGGCATCTTGAGCCCCTGCGGACGGTGCCGACAGGTGCTTCTCGATCTGCATCCTGGGATCA
AAGCCATAGTGAAGGACAGTGATGGACAGCCGACGGCAGTTGGGATTCGTGAATTGCTGCCCTCTGGTTA
TGTGTGGGAGGGCTAAACCCCCAACTTTCTTGTACAAAGTGGTTGATATCGGTAAGCCTATCCCTAACCC
TCTCCTCGGTCTCGATTCTACGTAGTAATGAACTAGTACCGGTTAAGTCGACAATCAACGCGTTAAGTCG
ACAATCAACCTCTGGATTACAAAATTTGTGAAAGATTGACTGGTATTCTTAACTATGTTGCTCCTTTTAC
GCTATGTGGATACGCTGCTTTAATGCCTTTGTATCATGCTATTGCTTCCCGTATGGCTTTCATTTTCTCC
TCCTTGTATAAATCCTGGTTGCTGTCTCTTTATGAGGAGTTGTGGCCCGTTGTCAGGCAACGTGGCGTGG
TGTGCACTGTGTTTGCTGACGCAACCCCCACTGGTTGGGGCATTGCCACCACCTGTCAGCTCCTTTCCGG
GACTTTCGCTTTCCCCCTCCCTATTGCCACGGCGGAACTCATCGCCGCCTGCCTTGCCCGCTGCTGGACA
GGGGCTCGGCTGTTGGGCACTGACAATTCCGTGGTGTTGTCGGGGAAATCATCGTCCTTTCCTTGGCTGC
TCGCCTGTGTTGCCACCTGGATTCTGCGCGGGACGTCCTTCTGCTACGTCCCTTCGGCCCTCAATCCAGC
GGACCTTCCTTCCCGCGGCCTGCTGCCGGCTCTGCGGCCTCTTCCGCGTCTTCGCCTTCGCCCTCAGACG
AGTCGGATCTCCCTTTGGGCCGCCTCCCCGCGTCGACTTTAAGACCAATGACTTACAAGGCAGCTGTAGA
TCTTAGCCACTTTTTAAAAGAAAAGGGGGGACTGGAAGGGCTAATTCACTCCCAACGAAGACAAGATCTG
CTTTTTGCTTGTACTGGGTCTCTCTGGTTAGACCAGATCTGAGCCTGGGAGCTCTCTGGCTAACTAGGGA
ACCCACTGCTTAAGCCTCAATAAAGCTTGCCTTGAGTGCTTCAAGTAGTGTGTGCCCGTCTGTTGTGTGA
CTCTGGTAACTAGAGATCCCTCAGACCCTTTTAGTCAGTGTGGAAAATCTCTAGCAGTACGTATAGTAGT
TCATGTCATCTTATTATTCAGTATTTATAACTTGCAAAGAAATGAATATCAGAGAGTGAGAGGAACTTGT
TTATTGCAGCTTATAATGGTTACAAATAAAGCAATAGCATCACAAATTTCACAAATAAAGCATTTTTTTC
ACTGCATTCTAGTTGTGGTTTGTCCAAACTCATCAATGTATCTTATCATGTCTGGCTCTAGCTATCCCGC
CCCTAACTCCGCCCATCCCGCCCCTAACTCCGCCCAGTTCCGCCCATTCTCCGCCCCATGGCTGACTAAT
TTTTTTTATTTATGCAGAGGCCGAGGCCGCCTCGGCCTCTGAGCTATTCCAGAAGTAGTGAGGAGGCTTT
TTTGGAGGCCTAGGGACGTACCCAATTCGCCCTATAGTGAGTCGTATTACGCGCGCTCACTGGCCGTCGT
TTTACAACGTCGTGACTGGGAAAACCCTGGCGTTACCCAACTTAATCGCCTTGCAGCACATCCCCCTTTC
GCCAGCTGGCGTAATAGCGAAGAGGCCCGCACCGATCGCCCTTCCCAACAGTTGCGCAGCCTGAATGGCG
AATCGG
[124 nt withheld, positions 9877-10000]
C
[91 nt withheld, positions 10002-10092]
A
[49 nt withheld, positions 10094-10142]
CCTTTGACGTTGGAGTCCACGTTCTTT
[37 nt withheld, positions 10170-10206]
ACCCTATCTCGGTCTATTCTTTTGATTTATAAGGGATTTTGCCGATTTCGGCCTATTGGTTAAAAAATGA
GCTGATTTAACAAAAATTTAACGCGAATTTTAACAAAATATTAACGCTTACAATTTAGGTGGCACTTTTC
GGGGAAATGTGCGCGGAACCCCTATTTGTTTATTTTTCTAAATACATTCAAATATGTATCCGCTCATGAG
ACAATAACCCTGATAAATGCTTCAATAATATTGAAAAAGGAAGAGTATGAGTATTCAACATTTCCGTGTC
GCCCTTATTCCCTTTTTTGCGGCATTTTGCCTTCCTGTTTTTGCTCACCCAGAAACGCTGGTGAAAGTAA
AAGATGCTGAAGATCAGTTGGGTGCACGAGTGGGTTACATCGAACTGGATCTCAACAGCGGTAAGATCCT
TGAGAGTTTTCGCCCCGAAGAACGTTTTCCAATGATGAGCACTTTTAAAGTTCTGCTATGTGGCGCGGTA
TTATCCCGTATTGACGCCGGGCAAGAGCAACTCGGTCGCCGCATACACTATTCTCAGAATGACTTGGTTG
AGTACTCACCAGTCACAGAAAAGCATCTTACGGATGGCATGACAGTAAGAGAATTATGCAGTGCTGCCAT
AACCATGAGTGATAACACTGCGGCCAACTTACTTCTGACAACGATCGGAGGACCGAAGGAGCTAACCGCT
TTTTTGCACAACATGGGGGATCATGTAACTCGCCTTGATCGTTGGGAACCGGAGCTGAATGAAGCCATAC
CAAACGACGAGCGTGACACCACGATGCCTGTAGCAATGGCAACAACGTTGCGCAAACTATTAACTGGCGA
ACTACTTACTCTAGCTTCCCGGCAACAATTAATAGACTGGATGGAGGCGGATAAAGTTGCAGGACCACTT
CTGCGCTCGGCCCTTCCGGCTGGCTGGTTTATTGCTGATAAATCTGGAGCCGGTGAGCGTGGGTCTCGCG
GTATCATTGCAGCACTGGGGCCAGATGGTAAGCCCTCCCGTATCGTAGTTATCTACACGACGGGGAGTCA
GGCAACTATGGATGAACGAAATAGACAGATCGCTGAGATAGGTGCCTCACTGATTAAGCATTGGTAACTG
TCAGACCAAGTTTACTCATATATACTTTAGATTGATTTAAAACTTCATTTTTAATTTAAAAGGATCTAGG
TGAAGATCCTTTTTGATAATCTCATGACCAAAATCCCTTAACGTGAGTTTTCGTTCCACTGAGCGTCAGA
CCCCGTAGAAAAGATCAAAGGATCTTCTTGAGATCCTTTTTTTCTGCGCGTAATCTGCTGCTTGCAAACA
AAAAAACCACCGCTACCAGCGGTGGTTTGTTTGCCGGATCAAGAGCTACCAACTCTTTTTCCGAAGGTAA
CTGGCTTCAGCAGAGCGCAGATACCAAATACTGTTCTTCTAGTGTAGCCGTAGTTAGGCCACCACTTCAA
GAACTCTGTAGCACCGCCTACATACCTCGCTCTGCTAATCCTGTTACCAGTGGCTGCTGCCAGTGGCGAT
AAGTCGTGTCTTACCGGGTTGGACTCAAGACGATAGTTACCGGATAAGGCGCAGCGGTCGGGCTGAACGG
GGGGTTCGTGCACACAGCCCAGCTTGGAGCGAACGACCTACACCGAACTGAGATACCTACAGCGTGAGCT
ATGAGAAAGCGCCACGCTTCCCGAAGGGAGAAAGGCGGACAGGTATCCGGTAAGCGGCAG
Features (pLannotate 1.2.2; 34 found; start..end, strand, type, name):
    319..411     +  CDS            lacI (fragment): lac repressor; lacI; The lac repressor binds to the lac operator to inhibit transcription in E. coli. This inhibition can be relieved by adding lactose or isopropyl-β-D-thiogalactopyranoside (IPTG).
    424..445     +  protein_bind   CAP binding site: CAP binding activates transcription in the presence of cAMP. E. coli catabolite activator protein
    460..490     +  promoter       lac promoter: promoter for the E. coli lac operon
    494..516     +  protein_bind   lac operator (fragment): The lac repressor binds to the lac operator to inhibit transcription in E. coli. This inhibition can be relieved by adding lactose or isopropyl-β-D-thiogalactopyranoside (IPTG). lac repressor encoded by lacI
    559..577     +  promoter       T3 promoter: promoter for bacteriophage T3 RNA polymerase
    605..831     +  promoter       RSV promoter: Rous sarcoma virus enhancer/promoter
    832..1012    +  LTR            5' LTR (truncated): truncated 5' long terminal repeat (LTR) from HIV-1
   1059..1184    +  misc_feature   HIV-1 Ψ: packaging signal of human immunodeficiency virus type 1
   1168..1531    +  CDS            HIV-1 gag (fragment): gag protein from human immunodeficiency virus 1; gag
   1677..1910    +  misc_feature   RRE: The Rev response element (RRE) of HIV-1 allows for Rev-dependent mRNA export from the nucleus to the cytoplasm.
   2287..2313    +  CDS            Rev (fragment): human immunodeficiency virus 1 (HIV-1) Rev protein; rev; enhances nuclear export of unspliced and incompletely spliced viral mRNAs
   2320..2343    +  promoter       SV40 promoter (fragment): SV40 early promoter
   2344..2415    +  promoter       SV40 promoter (fragment): SV40 enhancer and early promoter
   2439..2574    +  rep_origin     SV40 ori: SV40 origin of replication
   2607..3323    +  CDS            EGFP: EGFP is a basic (constitutively fluorescent) green fluorescent protein published in 1996, derived from Aequorea victoria. It is reported to be a rapidly-maturing weak dimer with moderate acid sensitivity.
   3367..3484    +  misc_feature   cPPT/CTS: central polypurine tract and central termination sequence of HIV-1
   3549..3615    +  CDS            small t antigen (fragment): SV40 (simian virus 40) small t antigen
   3622..4800    +  promoter       EF-1α promoter: strong constitutive promoter for human elongation factor EF-1α
   4848..7745    +  CDS            RfxCas13d: RNA-targeting Type VI CRISPR protein from Ruminococcus flavefaciens strain XPD3002 (Konermann et al., 2018)
   7785..7811    +  CDS            3xHA (fragment): three tandem HA epitope tags
   7878..8276    +  CDS            BSD: blasticidin S deaminase; Aspergillus terreus BSD; confers resistance to blasticidin
   8280..8303    -  protein_bind   attB2: mutant version of attB; recombination site for the Gateway® BP reaction BP Clonase™
   8311..8352    +  CDS            V5 tag: epitope tag from simian virus 5
   8403..8991    +  misc_feature   WPRE: woodchuck hepatitis virus posttranscriptional regulatory element
   9042..9061    +  misc_feature   cPPT/CTS (fragment): central polypurine tract and central termination sequence of HIV-1
   9063..9296    +  LTR            3' LTR (ΔU3): self-inactivating 3' long terminal repeat (LTR) from HIV-1
   9374..9495    +  polyA_signal   SV40 poly(A) signal: SV40 polyadenylation signal
   9535..9670    +  rep_origin     SV40 ori: SV40 origin of replication
   9691..9709    -  promoter       T7 promoter: promoter for bacteriophage T7 RNA polymerase
   9717..9872    +  CDS            lacZα (fragment): LacZα fragment of β-galactosidase; lacZ fragment
   9877..10305   +  rep_origin     f1 ori (sequence partly withheld): f1 bacteriophage origin of replication; arrow indicates direction of (+) strand synthesis
  10358..10462   +  promoter       AmpR promoter: bla
  10463..11323   +  CDS            AmpR: β-lactamase; bla; confers resistance to ampicillin, carbenicillin, and related antibiotics
  11494..136     +  rep_origin     ori (across the origin): high-copy-number ColE1/pMB1/pBR322/pUC origin of replication
