[The description below was written by a language model from this plasmid's Addgene catalogue record and pLannotate feature annotations shown in this document.]
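Description:
pLX_TRC311/NLS-Cas13d-P2A-Blast is a lentiviral mammalian expression plasmid of about 11.9 kb, built on the pLX_TRC311 backbone, for stable delivery of the RNA-targeting CRISPR effector CasRx. It is propagated in E. coli through a high-copy ColE1/pUC-type origin with ampicillin selection (AmpR). The backbone also carries an f1 origin and residual lac/lacZα, T3 and T7 elements. The viral portion follows a self-inactivating design. An RSV promoter drives a truncated HIV-1 5' LTR, followed by the Ψ packaging signal with a gag fragment, the RRE for Rev-dependent export of the genomic RNA, a cPPT/CTS, a WPRE to boost transcript expression, and a ΔU3 3' LTR followed by an SV40 polyadenylation signal.

Two expression units sit between the LTRs. An SV40 early promoter/origin region drives EGFP, which serves as a fluorescent marker of transduced cells. Downstream, the human EF-1α promoter drives RfxCas13d from Ruminococcus flavefaciens XPD3002, flanked by nuclear localization signals and carrying a C-terminal HA tag. This is linked through a P2A peptide to blasticidin S deaminase, so the nuclease and the resistance enzyme are translated from one transcript as separate proteins and transduced cells can be selected with blasticidin. The feature table does not annotate the NLS or 2A segments, which are known from the catalogue entry. An attB2 site and V5 tag sequence annotated just after BSD appear to be leftovers of the Gateway-compatible backbone. No guide RNA cassette is annotated, so guides are presumably supplied separately. The construct is used to make cell lines that stably express Cas13d for RNA knockdown, and the associated publication describes CRISPR-Cas13d screens of a breast cancer risk-associated lncRNA.
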