Addgene plasmid #212196: pLX_TRC311/NLS-Cas13d-P2A-Blast
Purpose: CasRx (NLS-RfxCas13d-NLS) with 2A-Blasticidin for RNA targeting. CasRx-2A-Blasticidin is driven by EF1a promoter. EGFP is driven by SV40
Depositing lab: Stacey Edwards. Depositing organization: QIMR Berghofer Medical Research Institute. Publication: CRISPR-Cas13d screens identify KILR, a breast cancer risk-associated lncRNA that regulates DNA replication and repair. Wang L, Bitar M, Lu X, Jacquelin S, Nair S, Sivakumaran H, Hillman KM, Kaufmann S, Ziegman R, Casciello F, Gowda H, Rosenbluh J, Edwards SL, French JD. Mol Cancer. 2024 May 15;23(1):101. doi: 10.1186/s12943-024-02021-y. PubMed 38745269.
Backbone
  Vector backbone: pLX_TRC311
  Backbone manufacturer: Genetic Perturbation Platform
  Vector type: Mammalian Expression, Lentiviral, CRISPR
  Selectable markers: Blasticidin
Growth in bacteria
  Bacterial resistance: Ampicillin, 100 μg/mL
  Growth temperature: 30°C
  Growth strain: NEB Stable
  Copy number: High Copy
Gene/Insert
  Gene/Insert name: CasRx (NLS-RfxCas13d-NLS)-HA with 2A-Blasticidin (alt name: Cas13d)
  Species: H. sapiens (human); Ruminococcus flavefaciens XPD3002
  Insert size (bp): 2994
  Promoter: EF-1α promoter
  Tag / fusion protein: HA (C terminal on insert); NLS (N terminal on insert); NLS (C terminal on insert); blasticidin S deaminase (C terminal on insert)
  Cloning method: Restriction Enzyme; 5′ cloning site NheI (not destroyed); 3′ cloning site NdeI (not destroyed)
  Sequencing primers: 5′ ATTCTCAAGCCTCAGACAGTGG; 3′ GCCCCTGTTCTCATTTCCG
Terms and licenses: Academic/Nonprofit Terms; Industry Terms: Not Available to Industry
How to cite: pLX_TRC311/NLS-Cas13d-P2A-Blast was a gift from Stacey Edwards (Addgene plasmid # 212196 ; http://n2t.net/addgene:212196 ; RRID:Addgene_212196)
